Addgene plasmid #16119: pOX-twk19
Depositing lab: Larry Salkoff. Depositing organization: Washington University in Saint Louis. Publication: Evolution tunes the excitability of individual neurons. Salkoff L, Butler A, Fawcett G, Kunkel M, McArdle C, Paz-y-Mino G, Nonet M, Walton N, Wang ZW, Yuan A, Wei A. Neuroscience. 2001 . 103(4):853-9. 10.1016/S0306-4522(01)00079-3 PubMed 11301195.
Backbone
  Vector backbone: pOX
  Backbone size w/o insert (bp): 3200
  Vector type: Xenopus Oocyte expression
Growth in bacteria
  Bacterial resistance: Ampicillin, 100 μg/mL
  Growth temperature: 37°C
  Growth strain: DH5alpha
  Copy number: Unknown
Gene/Insert
  Gene/Insert name: Tandem pore domain K+ channel twk-19 (alt names: T06H11.1a; unc-58)
  Species: C. elegans (nematode)
  Insert size (bp): 1684
  GenBank ID: NM_171758
  Entrez Gene: unc-58 (a.k.a. CELE_T06H11.1)
  Cloning method: Restriction Enzyme; 5′ cloning site Nhe1 (not destroyed); 3′ cloning site Xba1 (not destroyed)
  Sequencing primers: 5′ T3; 3′ T7
Terms and licenses: Academic/Nonprofit Terms; Industry Terms: Not Available to Industry
How to cite: pOX-twk19 was a gift from Larry Salkoff (Addgene plasmid # 16119 ; http://n2t.net/addgene:16119 ; RRID:Addgene_16119)
