[The description below was written by a language model from this plasmid's Addgene catalogue record.]
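Description:
pOX-twk19 is a Xenopus oocyte expression plasmid built on the pOX backbone (about 3.2 kb without insert) and carrying a cDNA for a Caenorhabditis elegans tandem pore domain potassium channel. It is propagated in E. coli under ampicillin selection. The record lists the copy number as unknown and does not describe the origin of replication or any other backbone elements.

The insert is roughly 1.7 kb and encodes twk-19, also catalogued as T06H11.1a and assigned to the unc-58 gene. It belongs to the two-pore-domain (TWK) family of K+ channels, in which each subunit contributes two pore-forming regions. The fragment was cloned by restriction digestion between an NheI site at the 5′ end and an XbaI site at the 3′ end, and both sites remain intact, so the insert can in principle be excised again. T3 and T7 primers are listed for sequencing from the 5′ and 3′ sides respectively, which indicates that these phage promoter sequences flank the cloning region. The record does not say which promoter drives expression, nor whether untranslated regions that stabilise the transcript are present. Oocyte expression vectors are generally used as templates for in vitro transcription of cRNA that is then injected into oocytes, but the record does not confirm this for pOX. No epitope tags, fusions or reporters are listed.

Given the vector type and the associated work on how ion channel diversity shapes neuronal excitability, the plasmid is suited to heterologous expression of this nematode channel in Xenopus oocytes, typically for electrophysiological characterisation of its potassium currents.
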