>Addgene plasmid #16119 | pOX-twk19 | addgene partial sequence | sequence record 22829 | T3 5'-GCAATTAACCCTCACTAAAGG-3'
NNNNNCCNTTCTTGTCTTTTTGNGAAGCTCAGAATAAACGCTCAACTTTGGCAGAGCTAGCGTCGACGGA
TGGCTCCACTGACTGTGAAAAGCTCACCTCCAAAAAAGGCAAAAGGAATATCAAAATTTCGGAGAAAAAA
GAAGCAGCCACCACCAGACTCAACCGTATTCGTCGCATGGGCACTCCGAAGTGTCCGAGAGTCTCTGATC
CAAGTTGATCCATTGGCCGCTGCACTTGCACATCAGGCTCGAAAGACAAATAGTGTGCCAGCTGTCTCGA
GAACTCCACTGCTTCTACAGTTCACTCCTTTCGGACCACCTCTCAGTGCGTATCATGTGACAGCTCGGTG
GGAAGGTGCAAATATCAATTCACAATCAGCATTGCTCGATGCAGATGATGGAGCTACAGTTATCACAGAT
ACCATCAAAGATGACCAAGATGATAAAGAACCAAAAAGCTGCCCGCAACAGACTGTCAAATACATCAAAA
TACTTACACCTCACGTGATCTTGGTGTCAGTGTTAATTGGATATTTATGCTTGGGAGCTTGGATACTCAT
GTTACTGGAAACAAGGACGGAACTTCTTGCCAGATCCAAAAAACTTGTCAGGTTAACAAATTTGATGTCA
AACTTCACTGCCGAAAGTTGGAAGATGCTCAATAATGCTCAACACGGGGTTAGTAATATGGATGAAGGTG
AATGGGCTGCANCATTTCGAGAATGGATGGTACGAGTATCAGAAACAGTGGACGATAGGAGACCTATACG
ACGTGAATTAACCGGCCTGATGNCTATCAATATGCNTAATAATGGNNTTTCCACTGCATATA
